Addgene plasmid #143561: TFORF1968
Purpose: Lentiviral vector for overexpressing transcription factor ORFs with unique 24-bp barcodes. Barcodes facilitate identification of transcription factors in pooled screens.
Depositing lab: Feng Zhang. Depositing organization: Broad Institute. Publication: A transcription factor atlas of directed differentiation. Joung J, Ma S, Tay T, Geiger-Schuller KR, Kirchgatterer PC, Verdine VK, Guo B, Arias-Garcia MA, Allen WE, Singh A, Kuksenko O, Abudayyeh OO, Gootenberg JS, Fu Z, Macrae RK, Buenrostro JD, Regev A, Zhang F. Cell. 2023 Jan 5;186(1):209-229.e26. doi: 10.1016/j.cell.2022.11.026. PubMed 36608654.
Backbone
  Vector backbone: pLX_TRC317
  Backbone manufacturer: Broad Institute Genetic Perturbation Platform
  Backbone size w/o insert (bp): 8264
  Vector type: Mammalian Expression, Lentiviral
  Selectable markers: Puromycin
Growth in bacteria
  Bacterial resistance: Ampicillin, 100 μg/mL
  Growth temperature: 37°C
  Growth strain: NEB Stable
  Copy number: High Copy
Gene/Insert
  Gene/Insert name: YY1
  Species: H. sapiens (human)
  Insert size (bp): 1346
  Entrez Gene: YY1 (a.k.a. DELTA, GADEVS, INO80S, NF-E1, UCRBP, YIN-YANG-1)
  Promoter: EF1a
  Cloning method: Unknown
  Sequencing primers: 5′ GGGTGGAGACTGAAGTTAGGCCAG; 3′ CACATAGCGTAAAAGGAGCAACATAG
Terms and licenses: Academic/Nonprofit Terms; Industry Terms: Not Available to Industry
Depositor comments: NM_003403,ENST00000262238 . The transcription factor ORF portion of this plasmid was synthesized by Genewiz. Please test multiple small colonies in case of plasmid recombination. To make this collection available in a timely manner, a portion of this collection was not fully sequenced by Addgene. If an Addgene verified full plasmid sequence is not available, please contact us prior to placing an order to request the full sequence.
How to cite: TFORF1968 was a gift from Feng Zhang (Addgene plasmid # 143561 ; http://n2t.net/addgene:143561 ; RRID:Addgene_143561)
