[The description below was written by a language model from this plasmid's Addgene catalogue record and pLannotate feature annotations shown in this document.]
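Description:
TFORF1968 is a lentiviral mammalian expression plasmid built on the pLX_TRC317 backbone that carries the human transcription factor YY1 as a barcoded open reading frame. It belongs to a large collection of transcription factor ORF constructs, each tagged with a unique 24-bp barcode so that the factor present in a given cell can be identified by sequencing in pooled overexpression screens. The sequenced record is about 9.6 kb. In bacteria the plasmid is maintained through a high-copy ColE1/pUC-type origin and selected with ampicillin via the β-lactamase gene. An f1 origin and remnants of a lac/T7/T3 cloning region are also present in the backbone. The depositor warns that recombination can occur, as is common for LTR-containing plasmids.

The viral portion is a third-generation, self-inactivating design. An RSV promoter drives a truncated HIV-1 5' LTR, followed by the Ψ packaging signal with a gag fragment, the Rev response element for nuclear export of the genomic RNA, and a cPPT/CTS. The cassette ends in a ΔU3 3' LTR with an SV40 polyadenylation signal downstream. Within the transfer cassette, an SV40 early promoter expresses puromycin N-acetyltransferase for selection of transduced cells. A separate EF-1α promoter drives constitutive expression of the YY1 coding sequence, with a WPRE downstream to enhance transcript stability and expression. The barcode itself is not annotated in the feature table. It presumably lies in the short region between the ORF and the WPRE, where only a small U6 promoter fragment is called. The construct is intended for packaging into lentivirus and stable YY1 overexpression, for example in directed differentiation screens.
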