Features (pLannotate 1.2.2; 31 found; start..end, strand, type, name):
      5..231     +  promoter       RSV promoter: Rous sarcoma virus enhancer/promoter
    232..412     +  LTR            5' LTR (truncated): truncated 5' long terminal repeat (LTR) from HIV-1
    459..584     +  misc_feature   HIV-1 Ψ: packaging signal of human immunodeficiency virus type 1
    568..931     +  CDS            HIV-1 gag (fragment): gag protein from human immunodeficiency virus 1; gag
   1077..1310    +  misc_feature   RRE: The Rev response element (RRE) of HIV-1 allows for Rev-dependent mRNA export from the nucleus to the cytoplasm.
   1687..1713    +  CDS            Rev (fragment): human immunodeficiency virus 1 (HIV-1) Rev protein; rev; enhances nuclear export of unspliced and incompletely spliced viral mRNAs
   1720..1743    +  promoter       SV40 promoter (fragment): SV40 early promoter
   1744..1815    +  promoter       SV40 promoter (fragment): SV40 enhancer and early promoter
   1839..1974    +  rep_origin     SV40 ori: SV40 origin of replication
   2020..2616    +  CDS            PuroR (fragment): puromycin N-acetyltransferase; pac from Streptomyces; confers resistance to puromycin
   2665..2782    +  misc_feature   cPPT/CTS: central polypurine tract and central termination sequence of HIV-1
   2847..2913    +  CDS            small t antigen (fragment): SV40 (simian virus 40) small t antigen
   2920..4098    +  promoter       EF-1α promoter: strong constitutive promoter for human elongation factor EF-1α
   4115..5356    +  CDS            YY1: TYY1_HUMAN - Also known as INO80S. Experimental evidence at protein level: Swiss-Prot protein existence level 1. Proposed core component of the chromatin remodeling INO80 complex which is involved in transcriptional regulation, DNA replication and probably DNA repair; proposed to target the INO80 complex to YY1-responsive elements. From Homo sapiens (Human).
   5372..5425    +  promoter       U6 promoter (fragment): RNA polymerase III promoter for human U6 snRNA
   5467..6055    +  misc_feature   WPRE: woodchuck hepatitis virus posttranscriptional regulatory element
   6106..6125    +  misc_feature   cPPT/CTS (fragment): central polypurine tract and central termination sequence of HIV-1
   6127..6360    +  LTR            3' LTR (ΔU3): self-inactivating 3' long terminal repeat (LTR) from HIV-1
   6438..6559    +  polyA_signal   SV40 poly(A) signal: SV40 polyadenylation signal
   6599..6734    +  rep_origin     SV40 ori: SV40 origin of replication
   6755..6773    -  promoter       T7 promoter: promoter for bacteriophage T7 RNA polymerase
   6781..6936    +  CDS            lacZα (fragment): LacZα fragment of β-galactosidase; lacZ fragment
   6941..7369    +  rep_origin     f1 ori (sequence partly withheld): f1 bacteriophage origin of replication; arrow indicates direction of (+) strand synthesis
   7422..7526    +  promoter       AmpR promoter: bla
   7527..8387    +  CDS            AmpR: β-lactamase; bla; confers resistance to ampicillin, carbenicillin, and related antibiotics
   8558..9146    +  rep_origin     ori: high-copy-number ColE1/pMB1/pBR322/pUC origin of replication
   9329..9421    +  CDS            lacI (fragment): lac repressor; lacI; The lac repressor binds to the lac operator to inhibit transcription in E. coli. This inhibition can be relieved by adding lactose or isopropyl-β-D-thiogalactopyranoside (IPTG).
   9434..9455    +  protein_bind   CAP binding site: CAP binding activates transcription in the presence of cAMP. E. coli catabolite activator protein
   9470..9500    +  promoter       lac promoter: promoter for the E. coli lac operon
   9508..9524    +  protein_bind   lac operator: The lac repressor binds to the lac operator to inhibit transcription in E. coli. This inhibition can be relieved by adding lactose or isopropyl-β-D-thiogalactopyranoside (IPTG). lac repressor encoded by lacI
   9569..9587    +  promoter       T3 promoter: promoter for bacteriophage T3 RNA polymerase
>Addgene plasmid #143561 | TFORF1968 | addgene full sequence | sequence record 400383 | Addgene NGS Result
TTAATGTAGTCTTATGCAATACTCTTGTAGTCTTGCAACATGGTAACGATGAGTTAGCAACATGCCTTAC
AAGGAGAGAAAAAGCACCGTGCATGCCGATTGGTGGAAGTAAGGTGGTACGATCGTGCCTTATTAGGAAG
GCAACAGACGGGTCTGACATGGATTGGACGAACCACTGAATTGCCGCATTGCAGAGATATTGTATTTAAG
TGCCTAGCTCGATACATAAACGGGTCTCTCTGGTTAGACCAGATCTGAGCCTGGGAGCTCTCTGGCTAAC
TAGGGAACCCACTGCTTAAGCCTCAATAAAGCTTGCCTTGAGTGCTTCAAGTAGTGTGTGCCCGTCTGTT
GTGTGACTCTGGTAACTAGAGATCCCTCAGACCCTTTTAGTCAGTGTGGAAAATCTCTAGCAGTGGCGCC
CGAACAGGGACTTGAAAGCGAAAGGGAAACCAGAGGAGCTCTCTCGACGCAGGACTCGGCTTGCTGAAGC
GCGCACGGCAAGAGGCGAGGGGCGGCGACTGGTGAGTACGCCAAAAATTTTGACTAGCGGAGGCTAGAAG
GAGAGAGATGGGTGCGAGAGCGTCAGTATTAAGCGGGGGAGAATTAGATCGCGATGGGAAAAAATTCGGT
TAAGGCCAGGGGGAAAGAAAAAATATAAATTAAAACATATAGTATGGGCAAGCAGGGAGCTAGAACGATT
CGCAGTTAATCCTGGCCTGTTAGAAACATCAGAAGGCTGTAGACAAATACTGGGACAGCTACAACCATCC
CTTCAGACAGGATCAGAAGAACTTAGATCATTATATAATACAGTAGCAACCCTCTATTGTGTGCATCAAA
GGATAGAGATAAAAGACACCAAGGAAGCTTTAGACAAGATAGAGGAAGAGCAAAACAAAAGTAAGACCAC
CGCACAGCAAGCGGCCGCTGATCTTCAGACCTGGAGGAGGAGATATGAGGGACAATTGGAGAAGTGAATT
ATATAAATATAAAGTAGTAAAAATTGAACCATTAGGAGTAGCACCCACCAAGGCAAAGAGAAGAGTGGTG
CAGAGAGAAAAAAGAGCAGTGGGAATAGGAGCTTTGTTCCTTGGGTTCTTGGGAGCAGCAGGAAGCACTA
TGGGCGCAGCGTCAATGACGCTGACGGTACAGGCCAGACAATTATTGTCTGGTATAGTGCAGCAGCAGAA
CAATTTGCTGAGGGCTATTGAGGCGCAACAGCATCTGTTGCAACTCACAGTCTGGGGCATCAAGCAGCTC
CAGGCAAGAATCCTGGCTGTGGAAAGATACCTAAAGGATCAACAGCTCCTGGGGATTTGGGGTTGCTCTG
GAAAACTCATTTGCACCACTGCTGTGCCTTGGAATGCTAGTTGGAGTAATAAATCTCTGGAACAGATTTG
GAATCACACGACCTGGATGGAGTGGGACAGAGAAATTAACAATTACACAAGCTTAATACACTCCTTAATT
GAAGAATCGCAAAACCAGCAAGAAAAGAATGAACAAGAATTATTGGAATTAGATAAATGGGCAAGTTTGT
GGAATTGGTTTAACATAACAAATTGGCTGTGGTATATAAAATTATTCATAATGATAGTAGGAGGCTTGGT
AGGTTTAAGAATAGTTTTTGCTGTACTTTCTATAGTGAATAGAGTTAGGCAGGGATATTCACCATTATCG
TTTCAGACCCACCTCCCAACCCCGAGGGGACCCATGCATTGCATCTCAATTAGTCAGCAACCAGGTGTGG
AAAGTCCCCAGGCTCCCCAGCAGGCAGAAGTATGCAAAGCATGCGTCTCAATTAGTCAGCAACCATAGTC
CCGCCCCTAACTCCGCCCATCCCGCCCCTAACTCCGCCCAGTTCCGCCCATTCTCCGCCCCATGGCTGAC
TAATTTTTTTTATTTATGCAGAGGCCGAGGCCGCCTCGGCCTCTGAGCTATTCCAGAAGTAGTGAGGAGG
CTTTTTTGGAGGCCTAGGCTTTTGCAAAAAGCTTTCTAGAGGTACCACCGGAGCTTACCATGACCGAGTA
CAAGCCCACGGTGCGCCTCGCCACCCGCGACGACGTCCCCAGGGCCGTACGCACCCTCGCCGCCGCGTTC
GCCGACTACCCCGCCACGCGCCACACCGTCGATCCGGACCGCCACATCGAGCGGGTCACCGAGCTGCAAG
AACTCTTCCTCACGCGCGTCGGGCTCGACATCGGCAAGGTGTGGGTCGCGGACGACGGCGCCGCCGTGGC
GGTCTGGACCACGCCGGAGAGCGTCGAAGCGGGGGCGGTGTTCGCCGAGATCGGCCCGCGCATGGCCGAG
TTGAGCGGTTCCCGGCTGGCCGCGCAGCAACAGATGGAAGGCCTCCTGGCGCCGCACCGGCCCAAGGAGC
CCGCGTGGTTCCTGGCCACCGTCGGCGTCTCGCCCGACCACCAGGGCAAGGGTCTGGGCAGCGCCGTCGT
GCTCCCCGGAGTGGAGGCGGCCGAGCGCGCCGGGGTGCCCGCCTTCCTGGAGACCTCCGCGCCCCGCAAC
CTCCCCTTCTACGAGCGGCTCGGCTTCACCGTCACCGCCGACGTCGAGGTGCCCGAAGGACCGCGCACCT
GGTGCATGACCCGCAAGCCCGGTGCCAGTTAACGAATTCTAGATCTTGAGACAAATGGCAGTATTCATCC
ACAATTTTAAAAGAAAAGGGGGGATTGGGGGGTACAGTGCAGGGGAAAGAATAGTAGACATAATAGCAAC
AGACATACAAACTAAAGAATTACAAAAACAAATTACAAAAATTCAAAATTTTCGGGTTTATTACAGGGAC
AGCAGAGATCCACTTTGGCGCCGGCTCGAGGCCTGCAGGTGCAAAGATGGATAAAGTTTTAAACAGAGAG
GAATCTTTGCAGCTAATGGACCTTCTAGGTCTTGAAAGGAGTGGGAATTGGCTCCGGTGCCCGTCAGTGG
GCAGAGCGCACATCGCCCACAGTCCCCGAGAAGTTGGGGGGAGGGGTCGGCAATTGAACCGGTGCCTAGA
GAAGGTGGCGCGGGGTAAACTGGGAAAGTGATGTCGTGTACTGGCTCCGCCTTTTTCCCGAGGGTGGGGG
AGAACCGTATATAAGTGCAGTAGTCGCCGTGAACGTTCTTTTTCGCAACGGGTTTGCCGCCAGAACACAG
GTAAGTGCCGTGTGTGGTTCCCGCGGGCCTGGCCTCTTTACGGGTTATGGCCCTTGCGTGCCTTGAATTA
CTTCCACCTGGCTGCAGTACGTGATTCTTGATCCCGAGCTTCGGGTTGGAAGTGGGTGGGAGAGTTCGAG
GCCTTGCGCTTAAGGAGCCCCTTCGCCTCGTGCTTGAGTTGAGGCCTGGCCTGGGCGCTGGGGCCGCCGC
GTGCGAATCTGGTGGCACCTTCGCGCCTGTCTCGCTGCTTTCGATAAGTCTCTAGCCATTTAAAATTTTT
GATGACCTGCTGCGACGCTTTTTTTCTGGCAAGATAGTCTTGTAAATGCGGGCCAAGATCTGCACACTGG
TATTTCGGTTTTTGGGGCCGCGGGCGGCGACGGGGCCCGTGCGTCCCAGCGCACATGTTCGGCGAGGCGG
GGCCTGCGAGCGCGGCCACCGAGAATCGGACGGGGGTAGTCTCAAGCTGGCCGGCCTGCTCTGGTGCCTG
GCCTCGCGCCGCCGTGTATCGCCCCGCCCTGGGCGGCAAGGCTGGCCCGGTCGGCACCAGTTGCGTGAGC
GGAAAGATGGCCGCTTCCCGGCCCTGCTGCAGGGAGCTCAAAATGGAGGACGCGGCGCTCGGGAGAGCGG
GCGGGTGAGTCACCCACACAAAGGAAAAGGGCCTTTCCGTCCTCAGCCGTCGCTTCATGTGACTCCACGG
AGTACCGGGCGCCGTCCAGGCACCTCGATTAGTTCTCGAGCTTTTGGAGTACGTCGTCTTTAGGTTGGGG
GGAGGGGTTTTATGCGATGGAGTTTCCCCACACTGAGTGGGTGGAGACTGAAGTTAGGCCAGCTTGGCAC
TTGATGTAATTCTCCTTGGAATTTGCCCTTTTTGAGTTTGGATCTTGGTTCATTCTCAAGCCTCAGACAG
TGGTTCAAAGTTTTTTTCTTCCATTTCAGGTGTCGTGAGGCTAGCACCGCCACCATGGCCTCGGGCGACA
CCCTCTACATCGCCACGGACGGCTCGGAGATGCCGGCCGAGATCGTGGAGCTGCACGAGATCGAGGTGGA
GACCATCCCGGTGGAGACCATCGAGACCACAGTGGTGGGCGAGGAGGAGGAGGAGGACGACGACGACGAG
GACGGCGGCGGTGGCGACCACGGCGGCGGGGGCGGCCACGGGCACGCCGGCCACCACCACCACCACCATC
ACCACCACCACCACCCGCCCATGATCGCTCTGCAGCCGCTGGTCACCGACGACCCGACCCAGGTGCACCA
CCACCAGGAGGTGATCCTGGTGCAGACGCGCGAGGAGGTGGTGGGCGGCGACGACTCGGACGGGCTGCGC
GCCGAGGACGGCTTCGAGGATCAGATTCTCATCCCGGTGCCCGCGCCGGCCGGCGGCGACGACGACTACA
TTGAACAAACGCTGGTCACCGTGGCGGCGGCCGGCAAGAGCGGCGGCGGCGGCTCGTCGTCGTCGGGAGG
CGGCCGCGTCAAGAAGGGCGGCGGCAAGAAGAGCGGCAAGAAGAGTTACCTCAGCGGCGGGGCCGGCGCG
GCGGGCGGCGGCGGCGCCGACCCGGGCAACAAGAAGTGGGAGCAGAAGCAGGTGCAGATCAAGACCCTGG
AGGGCGAGTTCTCGGTCACCATGTGGTCCTCAGATGAAAAAAAAGATATTGACCATGAGACAGTGGTTGA
AGAACAGATCATTGGAGAGAACTCACCTCCTGATTATTCAGAATATATGACAGGAAAGAAACTTCCTCCT
GGAGGAATACCTGGCATTGACCTCTCAGATCCCAAACAACTGGCAGAATTTGCTAGAATGAAGCCAAGAA
AAATTAAAGAAGATGATGCTCCAAGAACAATAGCTTGCCCTCATAAAGGCTGCACAAAGATGTTCAGGGA
TAACTCGGCCATGAGAAAACATCTGCACACCCACGGTCCCAGAGTCCACGTCTGTGCAGAATGTGGCAAA
GCTTTTGTTGAGAGTTCAAAACTAAAACGACACCAACTGGTTCATACTGGAGAGAAGCCCTTTCAGTGCA
CGTTCGAAGGCTGTGGGAAACGCTTTTCACTGGACTTCAATTTGCGCACACATGTGCGAATCCATACCGG
AGACAGGCCCTATGTGTGCCCCTTCGATGGTTGTAATAAGAAGTTTGCTCAGTCAACTAACCTGAAATCT
CACATCTTAACACATGCTAAGGCCAAAAACAACCAGTAGTAATGAACTAGTCCGTAACTTGAAAGTATTT
CGATTTCTTGGCTTTATATATCTTGTGGAAAGGACGAATAAGTTATCACTCGAGCCGATCGACGCGTTAA
GTCGACAATCAACCTCTGGATTACAAAATTTGTGAAAGATTGACTGGTATTCTTAACTATGTTGCTCCTT
TTACGCTATGTGGATACGCTGCTTTAATGCCTTTGTATCATGCTATTGCTTCCCGTATGGCTTTCATTTT
CTCCTCCTTGTATAAATCCTGGTTGCTGTCTCTTTATGAGGAGTTGTGGCCCGTTGTCAGGCAACGTGGC
GTGGTGTGCACTGTGTTTGCTGACGCAACCCCCACTGGTTGGGGCATTGCCACCACCTGTCAGCTCCTTT
CCGGGACTTTCGCTTTCCCCCTCCCTATTGCCACGGCGGAACTCATCGCCGCCTGCCTTGCCCGCTGCTG
GACAGGGGCTCGGCTGTTGGGCACTGACAATTCCGTGGTGTTGTCGGGGAAATCATCGTCCTTTCCTTGG
CTGCTCGCCTGTGTTGCCACCTGGATTCTGCGCGGGACGTCCTTCTGCTACGTCCCTTCGGCCCTCAATC
CAGCGGACCTTCCTTCCCGCGGCCTGCTGCCGGCTCTGCGGCCTCTTCCGCGTCTTCGCCTTCGCCCTCA
GACGAGTCGGATCTCCCTTTGGGCCGCCTCCCCGCGTCGACTTTAAGACCAATGACTTACAAGGCAGCTG
TAGATCTTAGCCACTTTTTAAAAGAAAAGGGGGGACTGGAAGGGCTAATTCACTCCCAACGAAGACAAGA
TCTGCTTTTTGCTTGTACTGGGTCTCTCTGGTTAGACCAGATCTGAGCCTGGGAGCTCTCTGGCTAACTA
GGGAACCCACTGCTTAAGCCTCAATAAAGCTTGCCTTGAGTGCTTCAAGTAGTGTGTGCCCGTCTGTTGT
GTGACTCTGGTAACTAGAGATCCCTCAGACCCTTTTAGTCAGTGTGGAAAATCTCTAGCAGTACGTATAG
TAGTTCATGTCATCTTATTATTCAGTATTTATAACTTGCAAAGAAATGAATATCAGAGAGTGAGAGGAAC
TTGTTTATTGCAGCTTATAATGGTTACAAATAAAGCAATAGCATCACAAATTTCACAAATAAAGCATTTT
TTTCACTGCATTCTAGTTGTGGTTTGTCCAAACTCATCAATGTATCTTATCATGTCTGGCTCTAGCTATC
CCGCCCCTAACTCCGCCCATCCCGCCCCTAACTCCGCCCAGTTCCGCCCATTCTCCGCCCCATGGCTGAC
TAATTTTTTTTATTTATGCAGAGGCCGAGGCCGCCTCGGCCTCTGAGCTATTCCAGAAGTAGTGAGGAGG
CTTTTTTGGAGGCCTAGGGACGTACCCAATTCGCCCTATAGTGAGTCGTATTACGCGCGCTCACTGGCCG
TCGTTTTACAACGTCGTGACTGGGAAAACCCTGGCGTTACCCAACTTAATCGCCTTGCAGCACATCCCCC
TTTCGCCAGCTGGCGTAATAGCGAAGAGGCCCGCACCGATCGCCCTTCCCAACAGTTGCGCAGCCTGAAT
GGCGAATGGG
[124 nt withheld, positions 6941-7064]
C
[91 nt withheld, positions 7066-7156]
A
[49 nt withheld, positions 7158-7206]
CCTTTGACGTTGGAGTCCACGTTCTTT
[37 nt withheld, positions 7234-7270]
ACCCTATCTCGGTCTATTCTTTTGATTTATAAGGGATTTTGCCGATTTCGGCCTATTGGTTAAAAAATGA
GCTGATTTAACAAAAATTTAACGCGAATTTTAACAAAATATTAACGCTTACAATTTAGGTGGCACTTTTC
GGGGAAATGTGCGCGGAACCCCTATTTGTTTATTTTTCTAAATACATTCAAATATGTATCCGCTCATGAG
ACAATAACCCTGATAAATGCTTCAATAATATTGAAAAAGGAAGAGTATGAGTATTCAACATTTCCGTGTC
GCCCTTATTCCCTTTTTTGCGGCATTTTGCCTTCCTGTTTTTGCTCACCCAGAAACGCTGGTGAAAGTAA
AAGATGCTGAAGATCAGTTGGGTGCACGAGTGGGTTACATCGAACTGGATCTCAACAGCGGTAAGATCCT
TGAGAGTTTTCGCCCCGAAGAACGTTTTCCAATGATGAGCACTTTTAAAGTTCTGCTATGTGGCGCGGTA
TTATCCCGTATTGACGCCGGGCAAGAGCAACTCGGTCGCCGCATACACTATTCTCAGAATGACTTGGTTG
AGTACTCACCAGTCACAGAAAAGCATCTTACGGATGGCATGACAGTAAGAGAATTATGCAGTGCTGCCAT
AACCATGAGTGATAACACTGCGGCCAACTTACTTCTGACAACGATCGGAGGACCGAAGGAGCTAACCGCT
TTTTTGCACAACATGGGGGATCATGTAACTCGCCTTGATCGTTGGGAACCGGAGCTGAATGAAGCCATAC
CAAACGACGAGCGTGACACCACGATGCCTGTAGCAATGGCAACAACGTTGCGCAAACTATTAACTGGCGA
ACTACTTACTCTAGCTTCCCGGCAACAATTAATAGACTGGATGGAGGCGGATAAAGTTGCAGGACCACTT
CTGCGCTCGGCCCTTCCGGCTGGCTGGTTTATTGCTGATAAATCTGGAGCCGGTGAGCGTGGGTCTCGCG
GTATCATTGCAGCACTGGGGCCAGATGGTAAGCCCTCCCGTATCGTAGTTATCTACACGACGGGGAGTCA
GGCAACTATGGATGAACGAAATAGACAGATCGCTGAGATAGGTGCCTCACTGATTAAGCATTGGTAACTG
TCAGACCAAGTTTACTCATATATACTTTAGATTGATTTAAAACTTCATTTTTAATTTAAAAGGATCTAGG
TGAAGATCCTTTTTGATAATCTCATGACCAAAATCCCTTAACGTGAGTTTTCGTTCCACTGAGCGTCAGA
CCCCGTAGAAAAGATCAAAGGATCTTCTTGAGATCCTTTTTTTCTGCGCGTAATCTGCTGCTTGCAAACA
AAAAAACCACCGCTACCAGCGGTGGTTTGTTTGCCGGATCAAGAGCTACCAACTCTTTTTCCGAAGGTAA
CTGGCTTCAGCAGAGCGCAGATACCAAATACTGTTCTTCTAGTGTAGCCGTAGTTAGGCCACCACTTCAA
GAACTCTGTAGCACCGCCTACATACCTCGCTCTGCTAATCCTGTTACCAGTGGCTGCTGCCAGTGGCGAT
AAGTCGTGTCTTACCGGGTTGGACTCAAGACGATAGTTACCGGATAAGGCGCAGCGGTCGGGCTGAACGG
GGGGTTCGTGCACACAGCCCAGCTTGGAGCGAACGACCTACACCGAACTGAGATACCTACAGCGTGAGCT
ATGAGAAAGCGCCACGCTTCCCGAAGGGAGAAAGGCGGACAGGTATCCGGTAAGCGGCAGGGTCGGAACA
GGAGAGCGCACGAGGGAGCTTCCAGGGGGAAACGCCTGGTATCTTTATAGTCCTGTCGGGTTTCGCCACC
TCTGACTTGAGCGTCGATTTTTGTGATGCTCGTCAGGGGGGCGGAGCCTATGGAAAAACGCCAGCAACGC
GGCCTTTTTACGGTTCCTGGCCTTTTGCTGGCCTTTTGCTCACATGTTCTTTCCTGCGTTATCCCCTGAT
TCTGTGGATAACCGTATTACCGCCTTTGAGTGAGCTGATACCGCTCGCCGCAGCCGAACGACCGAGCGCA
GCGAGTCAGTGAGCGAGGAAGCGGAAGAGCGCCCAATACGCAAACCGCCTCTCCCCGCGCGTTGGCCGAT
TCATTAATGCAGCTGGCACGACAGGTTTCCCGACTGGAAAGCGGGCAGTGAGCGCAACGCAATTAATGTG
AGTTAGCTCACTCATTAGGCACCCCAGGCTTTACACTTTATGCTTCCGGCTCGTATGTTGTGTGGAATTG
TGAGCGGATAACAATTTCACACAGGAAACAGCTATGACCATGATTACGCCAAGCGCGCAATTAACCCTCA
CTAAAGGGAACAAAAGCTGGAGCTGCAAGC
