>Addgene plasmid #143561 | TFORF1968 | depositor partial sequence | sequence record 282813 | Insert
ACCGCCACCATGGCCTCGGGCGACACCCTCTACATCGCCACGGACGGCTCGGAGATGCCGGCCGAGATCG
TGGAGCTGCACGAGATCGAGGTGGAGACCATCCCGGTGGAGACCATCGAGACCACAGTGGTGGGCGAGGA
GGAGGAGGAGGACGACGACGACGAGGACGGCGGCGGTGGCGACCACGGCGGCGGGGGCGGCCACGGGCAC
GCCGGCCACCACCACCACCACCATCACCACCACCACCACCCGCCCATGATCGCTCTGCAGCCGCTGGTCA
CCGACGACCCGACCCAGGTGCACCACCACCAGGAGGTGATCCTGGTGCAGACGCGCGAGGAGGTGGTGGG
CGGCGACGACTCGGACGGGCTGCGCGCCGAGGACGGCTTCGAGGATCAGATTCTCATCCCGGTGCCCGCG
CCGGCCGGCGGCGACGACGACTACATTGAACAAACGCTGGTCACCGTGGCGGCGGCCGGCAAGAGCGGCG
GCGGCGGCTCGTCGTCGTCGGGAGGCGGCCGCGTCAAGAAGGGCGGCGGCAAGAAGAGCGGCAAGAAGAG
TTACCTCAGCGGCGGGGCCGGCGCGGCGGGCGGCGGCGGCGCCGACCCGGGCAACAAGAAGTGGGAGCAG
AAGCAGGTGCAGATCAAGACCCTGGAGGGCGAGTTCTCGGTCACCATGTGGTCCTCAGATGAAAAAAAAG
ATATTGACCATGAGACAGTGGTTGAAGAACAGATCATTGGAGAGAACTCACCTCCTGATTATTCAGAATA
TATGACAGGAAAGAAACTTCCTCCTGGAGGAATACCTGGCATTGACCTCTCAGATCCCAAACAACTGGCA
GAATTTGCTAGAATGAAGCCAAGAAAAATTAAAGAAGATGATGCTCCAAGAACAATAGCTTGCCCTCATA
AAGGCTGCACAAAGATGTTCAGGGATAACTCGGCCATGAGAAAACATCTGCACACCCACGGTCCCAGAGT
CCACGTCTGTGCAGAATGTGGCAAAGCTTTTGTTGAGAGTTCAAAACTAAAACGACACCAACTGGTTCAT
ACTGGAGAGAAGCCCTTTCAGTGCACGTTCGAAGGCTGTGGGAAACGCTTTTCACTGGACTTCAATTTGC
GCACACATGTGCGAATCCATACCGGAGACAGGCCCTATGTGTGCCCCTTCGATGGTTGTAATAAGAAGTT
TGCTCAGTCAACTAACCTGAAATCTCACATCTTAACACATGCTAAGGCCAAAAACAACCAGTAGTAATGA
ACTAGTCCGTAACTTGAAAGTATTTCGATTTCTTGGCTTTATATATCTTGTGGAAAGGACGAATAAGTTA
TCACTCGAGCCGATCG
