>Addgene plasmid #143561 | TFORF1968 | depositor partial sequence | sequence record 282814 | Barcode
ATAAGTTATCACTCGAGCCGATCG
